Addgene plasmid #148886: pAc5.1B-lambdaN-HA-DmHelz_1-1212_AH
Purpose: Insect Expression of DmHelz_1-1212
Depositing lab: Elisa Izaurralde. Depositing organization: Max Planck Institute for Developmental Biology. Publication: HELZ directly interacts with CCR4-NOT and causes decay of bound mRNAs. Hanet A, Rasch F, Weber R, Ruscica V, Fauser M, Raisch T, Kuzuoglu-Ozturk D, Chang CT, Bhandari D, Igreja C, Wohlbold L. Life Sci Alliance. 2019 Sep 30;2(5). pii: 2/5/e201900405. doi: 10.26508/lsa.201900405. Print 2019 Oct. PubMed 31570513.
Backbone
  Vector backbone: Unknown
  Vector type: Insect Expression
Growth in bacteria
  Bacterial resistance: Ampicillin, 100 μg/mL
  Growth temperature: 37°C
  Growth strain: DH5alpha
  Copy number: Low Copy
Gene/Insert
  Gene/Insert name: DmHelz_1-1212
  Species: D. melanogaster (fly)
  Entrez Gene: CG9425 (a.k.a. Dmel_CG9425, Dmel\CG9425)
  Cloning method: Unknown
Terms and licenses: Academic/Nonprofit Terms; Industry Terms: Not Available to Industry
Depositor comments: sequence according to variant B NCBI: NM_20636.2 Plasmids from this collection were made available to the research community and donated after the lab closed. Please note that the sequence provided by the depositing laboratory may be theoretical/predicted or based on Sanger sequencing results. There may be discrepancies between sequencing results obtained by Addgene and the depositor sequence. If an Addgene verified sequence is not available, please contact before placing your order to request that our lab fully sequence the plasmid.
How to cite: pAc5.1B-lambdaN-HA-DmHelz_1-1212_AH was a gift from Elisa Izaurralde (Addgene plasmid # 148886 ; http://n2t.net/addgene:148886 ; RRID:Addgene_148886)
