[The description below was written by a language model from this plasmid's Addgene catalogue record and pLannotate feature annotations shown in this document.]
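Description:
pAc5.1B-lambdaN-HA-DmHelz_1-1212_AH is a 9,093 nt insect expression plasmid. The catalogue lists the backbone as unknown, but the name and the annotated parts suggest a pAc5.1B-type vector. Expression in Drosophila cells is driven by the constitutive Drosophila melanogaster actin 5C (Ac5) promoter and terminated by an SV40 polyadenylation signal. In E. coli the plasmid is maintained through a ColE1/pUC-type origin and selected with ampicillin via the bla gene and its own promoter. The catalogue records it as low copy although the origin is annotated as a high-copy type. A short tetracycline-resistance fragment and a piece of SV40 large T antigen also appear in the annotation. Both are partial and appear to be backbone remnants rather than functional genes.

The payload is a fusion open reading frame. It begins with a fragment of the bacteriophage lambda N protein, the short peptide that binds boxB RNA hairpins, followed by an HA epitope; the annotated HA segment is short enough for only one copy. Next comes the insert, residues 1-1212 of Drosophila melanogaster Helz (CG9425), which the depositor says follows transcript variant B. The annotation tool labels the conserved part of this region by homology to human HELZ, a putative RNA helicase, but the insert is the fly protein. A V5 tag lies downstream of the insert; the record does not show whether it is read in frame or preceded by a stop codon.

The lambdaN tag points to tethering assays, in which the fusion protein is recruited to a boxB-containing reporter mRNA to test its effect on that transcript. This fits the associated study, which showed that HELZ interacts with the CCR4-NOT complex and causes decay of bound mRNAs. The HA tag allows detection or immunoprecipitation of the truncated protein.
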