Features (pLannotate 1.2.2; 11 found; start..end, strand, type, name):
     56..2568    +  promoter       Ac5 promoter: Drosophila melanogaster actin 5C promoter
   2588..2653    +  CDS            N (fragment): REGN_LAMBD - Experimental evidence at protein level: Swiss-Prot protein existence level 1. Plays a role as a transcriptional antitermination factor that allows the virus to initiate its lytic phase. Activates expression of the delayed viral early genes by modifying host RNA polymerase (RNAP) into a form that is resistant to termination signals. This antitermination function requires the host NusA protein which serves to stabilize the interaction between antitermination protein N and host RNA polymerase. From Escherichia phage lambda (Bacteriophage lambda).
   2678..2704    +  CDS            3xHA (fragment): three tandem HA epitope tags
   3644..6352    +  CDS            HELZ (fragment): HELZ_HUMAN - Also known as DRHC, KIAA0054. Experimental evidence at protein level: Swiss-Prot protein existence level 1. May act as a helicase that plays a role in RNA metabolism in multiple tissues and organs within the developing embryo. From Homo sapiens (Human).
   6378..6419    +  CDS            V5 tag: epitope tag from simian virus 5
   6519..6653    -  polyA_signal   SV40 poly(A) signal: SV40 polyadenylation signal
   6676..6760    -  CDS            large T antigen (fragment): large T antigen from SV40 (simian virus 40)
   6761..7231    +  CDS            TcR (fragment): tetracycline efflux protein; tet; confers resistance to tetracycline
   7275..7863    -  rep_origin     ori: high-copy-number ColE1/pMB1/pBR322/pUC origin of replication
   8034..8894    -  CDS            AmpR: β-lactamase; bla; confers resistance to ampicillin, carbenicillin, and related antibiotics
   8895..8999    -  promoter       AmpR promoter: bla
>Addgene plasmid #148886 | pAc5.1B-lambdaN-HA-DmHelz_1-1212_AH | depositor full sequence | sequence record 291334 | Full Sequence
CTTCAAGGAATTAATTCTATATTCTAAAAACACAAATGATACTTCTAAAAAAAATCATGAATGGCATCAA
CTCTGAATCAAATCTTTGCAGATGCACCTACTTCTCATTTCCACTGTCACATCATTTTTCCAGATCTCGC
TGCCTGTTATGTGGCCCACAAACCAAGACACGTTTTATGGCCATTAAAGCTGGCTGATCGTCGCCAAACA
CCAAATACATATCAATATGTACATTCGAGAAAGAAGCGATCAAAGAAGCGTCTTCGGGCGAGTAGGAGAA
TGCGGAGGAGAAGGAGAACGAGCTGATCTAGTATCTCTCCACAATCCAATGCCAACTGACCAACTGGCCA
TATTCGGAGCAATTTGAAGCCAATTTCCATCGCCTGGCGATCGCTCCATTCTTGGCTATATGTTTTTCAC
CGTTCCCGGGGCCATTTTCAAAGACTCGTCGGTAAGATAAGATTGTGTCACTCGCTGTCTCTCTTCATTT
GTCGAAGAATGCTGAGGAATTTCGCGATGACGTCGGCGAGTATTTTGAAGAATGAGAATAATTTGTATTT
ATACGAAAATCAGTTAGTGGAATTTTCTACAAAAACATGTTATCTATAGATAATTTTGTTGCAAAATATG
TTGACTATGACAAAGATTGTATGTATATACCTTTAATGTATTCTCATTTTCTTATGTATTTATAATGGCA
ATGATGATACTGATGATATTTTAAGATGATGCCAGACCACAGGCTGATTTCTGCGTCTTTTGCCGAACGC
AGTGCATGTGCGGTTGTTGTTTTTTGGAATAGTTTCAATTTTCGGACTGTCCGCTTTGATTTCAGTTTCT
TGGCTTATTCAAAAAGCAAAGTAAAGCCAAAAAAGCGAGATGGCAATACCAAATGCGGCAAAACGGTAGT
GGAAGGAAAGGGGTGCGGGGCAGCGGAAGGAAGGGTGGGGCGGGGCGTGGCGGGGTCTGTGGCTGGGCGC
GACGTCACCGACGTTGGAGCCACTCCTTTGACCATGTGTGCGTGTGTGTATTATTCGTGTCTCGCCACTC
GCCGGTTGTTTTTTTCTTTTTATCTCGCTCTCTCTAGCGCCATCTCGTACGCATGCTCAACGCACCGCAT
GTTGCCGTGTCCTTTATGCGTCATTTTGGCTCGAAATAGGCAATTATTTAAACAAAGATTAGTCAACGAA
AACGCTAAAATAAATAAGTCTACAATATGGTTACTTATTGCCATGTGTGTGCAGCCAACGATAGCAACAA
AAGCAACAACACAGTGGCTTTCCCTCTTTCACTTTTTGTTTGCAAGCGCGTGCGAGCAAGACGGCACGAC
CGGCAAACGCAATTACGCTGACAAAGAGCAGACGAAGTTTTGGCCGAAAAACATCAAGGCGCCTGATACG
AATGCATTTGCAATAACAATTGCGATATTTAATATTGTTTATGAAGCTGTTTGACTTCAAAACACACAAA
AAAAAAAATAAAACAAATTATTTGAAAGAGAATTAGGAATCGGACAGCTTATCGTTACGGGCTAACAGCA
CACCGAGACGAAATAGCTTACCTGACGTCACAGCCTCTGGAAGAACTGCCGCCAAGCAGAGAGAGAGAGA
AAAAGAGGGAGAGCAGCTTAGACCGCATGTGCTTGTGTGTGAGGCGTCTCTCTCTTCGTCTCCTGTTTGC
GCAAACGCATAGACTGCACTGAGAAAATCGATTACCTATTTTTTATGAATGAATATTTGCACTATTACTA
TTCAAAACTATTAAGATAGCAATCACATTCAATAGCCAAATACTATACCACCTGAGCGATGCAACGAAAT
GATCAATTTGAGCAAAAATGCTGCATATTTAGGACGGCATCATTATAGAAATGCTTCTTGCTGTGTACTT
TTCTCTCGTCTGGCAGCTGTTTCGCCGTTATTGTTAAAACCGGCTTAAGTTAGGTGTGTTTTCTACGACT
AGTGATGCCCCTACTAGAAGATGTGTGTTGCACAAATGTCCCTGAATAACCAATTTGAAGTGCAGATAGC
AGTAAACGTAAGCTAATATGAATATTATTTAACTGTAATGTTTTAATATCGCTGGACATTACTAATAAAC
CCACTATAAACACATGTACATATGTATGTTTTGGCATACAATGAGTAGTTGGGGAAAAAATGTGTAAAAG
CACCGTGACCATCACAGCATAAAGATAACCAGCTGAAGTATCGAATATGAGTAACCCCCAAATTGAATCA
CATGCCGCAACTGATAGGACCCATGGAAGTACACTCTTCATGGCGATATACAAGACACACACAAGCACGA
ACACCCAGTTGCGGAGGAAATTCTCCGTAAATGAAAACCCAATCGGCGAACAATTCATACCCATATATGG
TAAAAGTTTTGAACGCGACTTGAGAGCGGAGAGCATTGCGGCTGATAAGGTTTTAGCGCTAAGCGGGCTT
TATAAAACGGGCTGCGGGACCAGTTTTCATATCACTACCGTTTGAGTTCTTGTGCTGTGTGGATACTCCT
CCCGACACAAAGCCGCTCCATCAGCCAGCAGTCGTCTAATCCAGAGACCCCGGATCGGGGTACCAACATG
GACGCACAAACACGACGACGTGAGCGTCGCGCTGAGAAACAAGCTCAATGGAAAGCTGCAAACGGTGGAT
CTCCTCCACATATGGCTTACCCATACGATGTTCCAGATTACGCTCCTCCAAGCTTGATGGCCGCCGAGAA
GGAGATGCAGGCCCACGACATGGTCCGACGACGGAGTTGGGCCCGTGCTGTGGCGCTCTACGACCAGCTG
ATTGCGCCCAGTCCCGGCCAGGGAAGCGGTGGCCAGAGTGCAGGATCAAGGGCCCAGAAGGACCAGCAGA
TCGCCTGCCTACTGGGACGATGCGAGTGCCTCCTAGAGCTGGGAAAGTTCGAGGGTTGTCTGGCGGACGC
CTACAAGGTGCTCACGCTGCTCTCCGAGCAAACAGAGTGCCTGGCCAGCGTGTCCAGGGCACGCCGATGG
CTCGTCCACGCTCTTTTCAAGATGCACAAGTACGGGGATGCCGAAATCTTCCTGAGCAAGTGGATCAACG
AGCTGAGCGGCCAGCAGATATACTCGGACATATCGAAAACCCTTGAGCGGTACAAGTCCATCATTCAGAT
GATCATGAACGGGCAGCACAAGGCGCAGGCCCTGAAGATCCCACACGCCCGTCTCGAGGACGAGATGGCT
ATACTGGATACCAAACTGGATCACTGGGCCACCAACAACCTGCCGCTGGACAAGTACAGCAAGCTGCTCA
GCAACAAGGGCTTGAAGAAGCGGGAGCAGCAGCAGCAACAGCAGCAGCAACAACAGCAGCAGAATGGCAA
TGGAATCGGCAGTTATGCGAGCAGCAGCAGTAGCTCCTCAACTGGCAGCAGCAGCACGATGTCCAGTTCC
AGCACAAGTCTCCACAAGACCAACGATCTGCTGGCGGCCATGAAGCTCACGGCAGGAAAACACCAGCCGG
GCTCCGGCGACGGATCTGGCTCGGATCAGGGCGATCAGGCGGCTCCATCGACCACCTGCAGCTACTGCAC
CATCACCTTTCAGACGAGGAACGAACTGCGACAGCACTGCCAGACCGAGGCGCACCAGAAGGTGATCATG
AGCGATGAGGGTCGTGACTGGAAGTGGCGTCCGCCGCCCCGTGGTTATACACTGGACACCTATTCCCTGT
GCGAGACGTTCAGCGAGGCGCACATCTGTCATTATGGAGCCCAGTGCGTGGAGGCCCATGGACAGGATGA
GTTGAACGAGTGGAAGGAGCGCTTCGAGTACCGGCGAATGCGGATGCAGAAGGCTTGTGAGAAGGAGCTC
TACGGCAAGTCGTACACGGAGCAAGTGCTGGATCGTTGGATTCAGGCGACAGCACCGGAGCGGGTGATGT
GCGAGCGAGTGCCGGACATGGAGGCACGCTGTGAGCAGCAGCTGGTGACTAGCATTAGCTCAAAGACCTC
CAAGCGGGAGTGGCTCTTCCAATTAGAGACGAAGAAGCCGCTAAAAGCGGTAGCCCTCTTGCAGGATGCC
CATCGAAATCACTTTGCCCTGAAGTCCATAAAAATGTGCAAGCCAACGGAGTCCAGCATGGAACTCAAAT
CAGACCAAGAGTGGCTGGCAGGCAGTTCATCGCAATCGGAGACTTCCAACGAGGACTCTGCTACTTTGAT
TCACGAAATCACAGTTGAGTTTCACACGGAGATCTACGGCACCTTTCGGCAAGCCATCTGCTTCGATGTG
GGTCAGGAGCCTTTGCTTGTGAGGCATCTGTGCGTGGATGTGTTGCCCGTGAACGATGCGGAGAAAATCG
AGGAGATCAAGCGGGACATCATTAACAGTTCTGCCACCCGATGGGATGTCGCCAATACGCAGCTCACACG
CTTCGAAACGACGATTGGTACTCATCTCAAAACGGAAGCGTATCTCAGCGATTTGGAACACGAAAGGGAG
CTATTGGAGAGGTATCCCTGTCCCAGGGCAGCCACTTTCACTCTGACCCAGTCGACCATTGTGGAGAAGC
GGTTGACGCAGAATAACTACCGCTCACGCATCCACGAGTTGTTGTCAGTGGAGGAGATTGCCCGCTATGA
GCAGATAGCGAGGTATAATGTAAGGACTCGTCTCACAGTGGCATCGAATTACATTCTTACCCCCGCGGGA
ATGGCCACCAGTACGGCCAAGTATTCCCTGGCAGGTGAACTGTTTGCTCTTATGCGTTTGGGCAAGGACA
TTTCGGAGGATACGTCTCCTGGCAGATTAATTCTCTCGAACTGCAGCAGTGTGTATATCTCAAAACCTGA
GGATCCCGATTCGAAAGCAGACCCAACTAAACGTGCAGTTTACGAAGCGTTGATCGAGGACAAAGGCAAG
AATGTGATTTACTTGAAACTATCCGCAAAATGTGTGGAGGCAATGGCTCTGCAGGCGGATACCGAACTGG
AGGTGGACATACAATTCCAGCTGAACCGAATGCCATACTGTGAGTGGCACAATGCGGTGGATAAGATCAC
AGATTTCCGGTTGATCTTTCCGGCTACGGAACTGGAACCGAGTATACCGTGGACACCGAAGAAGCAGTGG
GCCGATTCCTGTGAACCGAAGTTGAATGCCAAACAAAGGGAGGCCGTGAATGCCATTACCACAGCTCTGA
GCATTAAGTTGCCGCCAATCCTGCTGATAGGACCCTTTGGCACTGGAAAAACCTACACGCTGGCCCAAGC
TATCAAACAACTGCTCACGCAGCCGGAGGCCAAAATTCTGATCTGCACGCACTCGAATTCAGCCGCTGAC
TTGTACATCAAGGAATACCTGCATCCGTGGATCGAGGAGGGTTTGAAGGAGGCCACACCGTTGCGAGTTT
ACTACCATAAGAGATGGTCAGCCACGGTAAACGGTGTGGTGCAAAAATACTGCATCACCGATGGAGTTGG
CAACTTCCTAAGGCCCACTGTGGAGGATATAATGCGTCATAGAATTGTAGTTGTTACGCTGAGTATCAGC
ATGGAGTTGGCCACTTTGGGTCTGCCCAAGGGATTGTTCACTCACATCTTTCTGGACGAAGCTGCTCAGG
CAATGGAATGCGAGGCCATTATGCCGCTTGCTTTGGCCAATGATTCTACAAGGATCGTTTTGGCTGGAGA
TCACATGCAAATGAGTCCGGAACTGTTCTCAGCCTTTGCCAAGGAACGCAAGCTGCACATTTCGCTGTTG
GAGCGGCTGTACGACCACTATCCCTCCAACTTCCCCTGCAAGATCCTGCTGTGCGAGAACTACCGTGCCC
ACGAGGCCATCATCCGTTTCACTTCGGAGCTTTTCTACGAACAAAAGCTGGTGGCCTCCGGAAAACAGCC
ACGGCACGATCGCTTTTATCCCTTGACCTTCTTCACTACTCGGGGAGAGGATGTTCAGGATAAAAACTCA
ACTGCTTTCTATAATAATGCTGAAGTTTATGAGGTGGTGGAAAGGGTTTCCGAGCTGCGGAAACGTTGGC
CCAGTGCTTGGGGTAAACTGAATGATACCAGCATTGGCATTATGACTCCCTACTCGGATCAGGTGTTTCG
CATTCGTTCCGAGCTGAGAAAACGGCGCATGGGTGGAATATCCGTAGAACGTGTGCTCAATGTCCAGGGT
AAACAGTTTCGGGCGGTATTCCTCTCTACAGTTCGAACCCGACGCACCTGCATGCCCCAAGGAAGTGCCC
CTGGTTCCGCTTCCACAACCAGCATTGGCGATGCCGACGCAGACTATGGATTCTTGAGCAATTCCAAGCT
GCTGAACACGGCTATTACTCGTGCCCAGTCGTTGGTTGCAGTGGTTGGTGATTAATCTAGAGGGCCCGCG
GTTCGAAGGTAAGCCTATCCCTAACCCTCTCCTCGGTCTCGATTCTACGCGTACCGGTCATCATCACCAT
CACCATTGAGTTTAAACCCGCTGATCAGCCTCGACTGTGCCTTCTAAGGCCTGAGCTCGCTGATCAGCCT
CGATCGAGGATCCAGACATGATAAGATACATTGATGAGTTTGGACAAACCACAACTAGAATGCAGTGAAA
AAAATGCTTTATTTGTGAAATTTGTGATGCTATTGCTTTATTTGTAACCATTATAAGCTGCAATAAACAA
GTTAACAACAACAATTGCATTCATTTTATGTTTCAGGTTCAGGGGGAGGTGTGGGAGGTTTTTTAAAGCA
AGTAAAACCTCTACAAATGTGGTATGGCTGATTATGATCAGTCGACCGATGCCCTTGAGAGCCTTCAACC
CAGTCAGCTCCTTCCGGTGGGCGCGGGGCATGACTATCGTCGCCGCACTTATGACTGTCTTCTTTATCAT
GCAACTCGTAGGACAGGTGCCGGCAGCGCTCTGGGTCATTTTCGGCGAGGACCGCTTTCGCTGGAGCGCG
ACGATGATCGGCCTGTCGCTTGCGGTATTCGGAATCTTGCACGCCCTCGCTCAAGCCTTCGTCACTGGTC
CCGCCACCAAACGTTTCGGCGAGAAGCAGGCCATTATCGCCGGCATGGCGGCCGACGCGCTGGGCTACGT
CTTGCTGGCGTTCGCGACGCGAGGCTGGATGGCCTTCCCCATTATGATTCTTCTCGCTTCCGGCGGCATC
GGGATGCCCGCGTTGCAGGCCATGCTGTCCAGGCAGGTAGATGACGACCATCAGGGACAGCTTCAAGGAT
CGCTCGCGGCTCTTACCAGCCAGCAAAAGGCCAGGAACCGTAAAAAGGCCGCGTTGCTGGCGTTTTTCCA
TAGGCTCCGCCCCCCTGACGAGCATCACAAAAATCGACGCTCAAGTCAGAGGTGGCGAAACCCGACAGGA
CTATAAAGATACCAGGCGTTTCCCCCTGGAAGCTCCCTCGTGCGCTCTCCTGTTCCGACCCTGCCGCTTA
CCGGATACCTGTCCGCCTTTCTCCCTTCGGGAAGCGTGGCGCTTTCTCAATGCTCACGCTGTAGGTATCT
CAGTTCGGTGTAGGTCGTTCGCTCCAAGCTGGGCTGTGTGCACGAACCCCCCGTTCAGCCCGACCGCTGC
GCCTTATCCGGTAACTATCGTCTTGAGTCCAACCCGGTAAGACACGACTTATCGCCACTGGCAGCAGCCA
CTGGTAACAGGATTAGCAGAGCGAGGTATGTAGGCGGTGCTACAGAGTTCTTGAAGTGGTGGCCTAACTA
CGGCTACACTAGAAGGACAGTATTTGGTATCTGCGCTCTGCTGAAGCCAGTTACCTTCGGAAAAAGAGTT
GGTAGCTCTTGATCCGGCAAACAAACCACCGCTGGTAGCGGTGGTTTTTTTGTTTGCAAGCAGCAGATTA
CGCGCAGAAAAAAAGGATCTCAAGAAGATCCTTTGATCTTTTCTACGGGGTCTGACGCTCAGTGGAACGA
AAACTCACGTTAAGGGATTTTGGTCATGAGATTATCAAAAAGGATCTTCACCTAGATCCTTTTAAATTAA
AAATGAAGTTTTAAATCAATCTAAAGTATATATGAGTAAACTTGGTCTGACAGTTACCAATGCTTAATCA
GTGAGGCACCTATCTCAGCGATCTGTCTATTTCGTTCATCCATAGTTGCCTGACTCCCCGTCGTGTAGAT
AACTACGATACGGGAGGGCTTACCATCTGGCCCCAGTGCTGCAATGATACCGCGAGACCCACGCTCACCG
GCTCCAGATTTATCAGCAATAAACCAGCCAGCCGGAAGGGCCGAGCGCAGAAGTGGTCCTGCAACTTTAT
CCGCCTCCATCCAGTCTATTAATTGTTGCCGGGAAGCTAGAGTAAGTAGTTCGCCAGTTAATAGTTTGCG
CAACGTTGTTGCCATTGCTGCAGGCATCGTGGTGTCACGCTCGTCGTTTGGTATGGCTTCATTCAGCTCC
GGTTCCCAACGATCAAGGCGAGTTACATGATCCCCCATGTTGTGCAAAAAAGCGGTTAGCTCCTTCGGTC
CTCCGATCGTTGTCAGAAGTAAGTTGGCCGCAGTGTTATCACTCATGGTTATGGCAGCACTGCATAATTC
TCTTACTGTCATGCCATCCGTAAGATGCTTTTCTGTGACTGGTGAGTACTCAACCAAGTCATTCTGAGAA
TAGTGTATGCGGCGACCGAGTTGCTCTTGCCCGGCGTCAACACGGGATAATACCGCGCCACATAGCAGAA
CTTTAAAAGTGCTCATCATTGGAAAACGTTCTTCGGGGCGAAAACTCTCAAGGATCTTACCGCTGTTGAG
ATCCAGTTCGATGTAACCCACTCGTGCACCCAACTGATCTTCAGCATCTTTTACTTTCACCAGCGTTTCT
GGGTGAGCAAAAACAGGAAGGCAAAATGCCGCAAAAAAGGGAATAAGGGCGACACGGAAATGTTGAATAC
TCATACTCTTCCTTTTTCAATATTATTGAAGCATTTATCAGGGTTATTGTCTCATGAGCGGATACATATT
TGAATGTATTTAGAAAAATAAACAAATAGGGGTTCCGCGCACATTTCCCCGAAAAGTGCCACCTGACGTC
TAAGAAACCATTATTATCATGACATTAACCTATAAAAATAGGCGTATCACGAGGCCCTTTCGT
